Addgene plasmid #214688: pDual_dsCas9_Puro_hs_NC_chr1
Purpose: Lentiviral expression vector for an inducible Cas9-P2A-Puromycin resistance casette with two sgRNA sequences against human non-coding DNA region of chromosome 1 (negative control)
Depositing lab: Kevin Janes. Depositing organization: University of Virginia.
Backbone
  Vector backbone: pDual_dsCas9_Puro
  Vector type: Lentiviral, CRISPR
Growth in bacteria
  Bacterial resistance: Ampicillin, 100 μg/mL
  Growth temperature: 30°C
  Growth strain: NEB Stable
  Copy number: High Copy
Gene/Insert
  Gene/Insert name: dgRNA_Chr1
  gRNA/shRNA sequence: TTGTTGTTATAGTGTGAGTG; AGAAATCATCCTAGACTTAA
  Species: H. sapiens (human)
  Mutation: Puromycin resistance cassette has silent mutations to remove BsmBI recognition sequence (CGTCTCG->AGTGAGC; aas:GVS; 8645-8651 on the plasmid)
  Cloning method: Restriction Enzyme; 5′ cloning site SbfI (unknown if destroyed); 3′ cloning site BsmBI (unknown if destroyed)
Terms and licenses: Academic/Nonprofit Terms; Industry Terms: Not Available to Industry
How to cite: pDual_dsCas9_Puro_hs_NC_chr1 was a gift from Kevin Janes (Addgene plasmid # 214688 ; http://n2t.net/addgene:214688 ; RRID:Addgene_214688)
