[The description below was written by a language model from this plasmid's Addgene catalogue record and pLannotate feature annotations shown in this document.]
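Description:
pDual_dsCas9_Puro_hs_NC_chr1 is a 13.8 kb third-generation-style, self-inactivating HIV-1 lentiviral CRISPR vector built on the pDual_dsCas9_Puro backbone. It serves as a negative control that targets a non-coding region of human chromosome 1. In bacteria it replicates from a high-copy ColE1/pUC-type origin and is selected with ampicillin through the bla gene. An f1 origin is also present. The backbone additionally carries an SV40/EM7-driven BleoR cassette located outside the LTRs, so this marker is not packaged into virus. The viral genome is transcribed from a CMV enhancer/promoter fused to a truncated 5' LTR. It includes the Ψ packaging signal, RRE, cPPT/CTS, WPRE and a ΔU3 3' LTR, which is followed by a bGH polyadenylation signal.

The payload between the LTRs has two parts. The first is a pair of tandem human U6 promoters, each driving one guide joined to an S. pyogenes gRNA scaffold, so both sgRNAs are expressed from a single provirus. The second is an EF-1α core promoter driving Cas9 fused at its N-terminus to the FKBP12 L106P destabilization domain. This domain causes the protein to be degraded unless the ligand Shield1 stabilises it, which accounts for the "inducible" Cas9 in the catalogue description. According to the record, Cas9 is linked through a P2A peptide to puromycin N-acetyltransferase, allowing transduced cells to be selected with puromycin. The P2A itself is not annotated in the feature table. The PuroR coding sequence carries silent mutations that remove a BsmBI site, consistent with the BsmBI/SbfI route used to insert the dual-guide cassette. The construct is suited as a cutting control alongside gene-targeting versions of the same dual-guide, ligand-regulated Cas9 system in human cells.
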