Features (pLannotate 1.2.2; 37 found; start..end, strand, type, name):
     31..83      -  misc_feature   bom (fragment): basis of mobility region from pBR322
    238..617     +  enhancer       CMV enhancer: human cytomegalovirus immediate early enhancer
    618..817     +  promoter       CMV promoter: human cytomegalovirus (CMV) immediate early promoter
    835..1015    +  LTR            5' LTR (truncated): truncated 5' long terminal repeat (LTR) from HIV-1
   1062..1187    +  misc_feature   HIV-1 Ψ: packaging signal of human immunodeficiency virus type 1
   1171..1534    +  CDS            HIV-1 gag (fragment): gag protein from human immunodeficiency virus 1; gag
   1680..1913    +  misc_feature   RRE: The Rev response element (RRE) of HIV-1 allows for Rev-dependent mRNA export from the nucleus to the cytoplasm.
   2290..2390    +  CDS            Rev (fragment): human immunodeficiency virus 1 (HIV-1) Rev protein; rev; enhances nuclear export of unspliced and incompletely spliced viral mRNAs
   2440..2557    +  misc_feature   cPPT/CTS: central polypurine tract and central termination sequence of HIV-1
   2608..2848    +  promoter       U6 promoter: RNA polymerase III promoter for human U6 snRNA
   2879..2954    +  misc_RNA       gRNA scaffold: guide RNA scaffold for the Streptococcus pyogenes CRISPR/Cas9 system
   2961..3004    +  misc_RNA       gRNA scaffold (fragment): guide RNA scaffold for the Streptococcus pyogenes CRISPR/Cas9 system
   3045..3285    +  promoter       U6 promoter: RNA polymerase III promoter for human U6 snRNA
   3313..3388    +  misc_RNA       gRNA scaffold: guide RNA scaffold for the Streptococcus pyogenes CRISPR/Cas9 system
   3406..3424    +  CDS            small t antigen (fragment): SV40 (simian virus 40) small t antigen
   3450..3661    +  promoter       EF-1α core promoter: core promoter for human elongation factor EF-1α
   3681..4004    +  CDS            DD: destabilization domain that can be stabilized by Shield1 in the ProteoTuner™ system L106P mutant of FKBP12
   4014..8117    +  CDS            Cas9: Cas9 (Csn1) endonuclease from the Streptococcus pyogenes Type II CRISPR/Cas system generates RNA-guided double strand breaks in DNA
   8259..8855    +  CDS            PuroR (fragment): puromycin N-acetyltransferase; pac from Streptomyces; confers resistance to puromycin
   8870..9458    +  misc_feature   WPRE: woodchuck hepatitis virus posttranscriptional regulatory element
   9509..9528    +  misc_feature   cPPT/CTS (fragment): central polypurine tract and central termination sequence of HIV-1
   9530..9763    +  LTR            3' LTR (ΔU3): self-inactivating 3' long terminal repeat (LTR) from HIV-1
   9795..10019   +  polyA_signal   bGH poly(A) signal: bovine growth hormone polyadenylation signal
  10023..10044   +  promoter       SV40 promoter (fragment): SV40 enhancer and early promoter
  10065..10493   +  rep_origin     f1 ori (sequence partly withheld): f1 bacteriophage origin of replication; arrow indicates direction of (+) strand synthesis
  10507..10836   +  promoter       SV40 promoter: SV40 enhancer and early promoter
  10884..10931   +  promoter       EM7 promoter: synthetic bacterial promoter&nbsp
  10950..11324   +  CDS            BleoR: antibiotic-binding protein; Sh ble from Streptoalloteichus hindustanus; confers resistance to bleomycin, phleomycin, and Zeocin™
  11334..11459   +  CDS            ble (fragment): BLE_KLEPN - Experimental evidence at protein level: Swiss-Prot protein existence level 1. Binding protein with a strong affinity to the bleomycin family of antibiotics. Binds to CL990; an antimitotic-antibiotic compound. From Klebsiella pneumoniae.
  11454..11575   +  polyA_signal   SV40 poly(A) signal: SV40 polyadenylation signal
  11646..11668   -  protein_bind   lac operator (fragment): The lac repressor binds to the lac operator to inhibit transcription in E. coli. This inhibition can be relieved by adding lactose or isopropyl-β-D-thiogalactopyranoside (IPTG). lac repressor encoded by lacI
  11672..11702   -  promoter       lac promoter: promoter for the E. coli lac operon
  11717..11738   -  protein_bind   CAP binding site: CAP binding activates transcription in the presence of cAMP. E. coli catabolite activator protein
  11751..11843   -  CDS            lacI (fragment): lac repressor; lacI; The lac repressor binds to the lac operator to inhibit transcription in E. coli. This inhibition can be relieved by adding lactose or isopropyl-β-D-thiogalactopyranoside (IPTG).
  12026..12614   -  rep_origin     ori: high-copy-number ColE1/pMB1/pBR322/pUC origin of replication
  12785..13645   -  CDS            AmpR: β-lactamase; bla; confers resistance to ampicillin, carbenicillin, and related antibiotics
  13646..13750   -  promoter       AmpR promoter: bla
>Addgene plasmid #214688 | pDual_dsCas9_Puro_hs_NC_chr1 | addgene full sequence | sequence record 428817 | Addgene NGS Result
GTCGACGGATCGGGAGATCTCCCGATCCCCTATGGTGCACTCTCAGTACAATCTGCTCTGATGCCGCATA
GTTAAGCCAGTATCTGCTCCCTGCTTGTGTGTTGGAGGTCGCTGAGTAGTGCGCGAGCAAAATTTAAGCT
ACAACAAGGCAAGGCTTGACCGACAATTGCATGAAGAATCTGCTTAGGGTTAGGCGTTTTGCGCTGCTTC
GCGATGTACGGGCCAGATATACGCGTTGACATTGATTATTGACTAGTTATTAATAGTAATCAATTACGGG
GTCATTAGTTCATAGCCCATATATGGAGTTCCGCGTTACATAACTTACGGTAAATGGCCCGCCTGGCTGA
CCGCCCAACGACCCCCGCCCATTGACGTCAATAATGACGTATGTTCCCATAGTAACGCCAATAGGGACTT
TCCATTGACGTCAATGGGTGGAGTATTTACGGTAAACTGCCCACTTGGCAGTACATCAAGTGTATCATAT
GCCAAGTACGCCCCCTATTGACGTCAATGACGGTAAATGGCCCGCCTGGCATTATGCCCAGTACATGACC
TTATGGGACTTTCCTACTTGGCAGTACATCTACGTATTAGTCATCGCTATTACCATGGTGATGCGGTTTT
GGCAGTACATCAATGGGCGTGGATAGCGGTTTGACTCACGGGGATTTCCAAGTCTCCACCCCATTGACGT
CAATGGGAGTTTGTTTTGGCACCAAAATCAACGGGACTTTCCAAAATGTCGTAACAACTCCGCCCCATTG
ACGCAAATGGGCGGTAGGCGTGTACGGTGGGAGGTCTATATAAGCAGCGCGTTTTGCCTGTACTGGGTCT
CTCTGGTTAGACCAGATCTGAGCCTGGGAGCTCTCTGGCTAACTAGGGAACCCACTGCTTAAGCCTCAAT
AAAGCTTGCCTTGAGTGCTTCAAGTAGTGTGTGCCCGTCTGTTGTGTGACTCTGGTAACTAGAGATCCCT
CAGACCCTTTTAGTCAGTGTGGAAAATCTCTAGCAGTGGCGCCCGAACAGGGACTTGAAAGCGAAAGGGA
AACCAGAGGAGCTCTCTCGACGCAGGACTCGGCTTGCTGAAGCGCGCACGGCAAGAGGCGAGGGGCGGCG
ACTGGTGAGTACGCCAAAAATTTTGACTAGCGGAGGCTAGAAGGAGAGAGATGGGTGCGAGAGCGTCAGT
ATTAAGCGGGGGAGAATTAGATCGCGATGGGAAAAAATTCGGTTAAGGCCAGGGGGAAAGAAAAAATATA
AATTAAAACATATAGTATGGGCAAGCAGGGAGCTAGAACGATTCGCAGTTAATCCTGGCCTGTTAGAAAC
ATCAGAAGGCTGTAGACAAATACTGGGACAGCTACAACCATCCCTTCAGACAGGATCAGAAGAACTTAGA
TCATTATATAATACAGTAGCAACCCTCTATTGTGTGCATCAAAGGATAGAGATAAAAGACACCAAGGAAG
CTTTAGACAAGATAGAGGAAGAGCAAAACAAAAGTAAGACCACCGCACAGCAAGCGGCCGCTGATCTTCA
GACCTGGAGGAGGAGATATGAGGGACAATTGGAGAAGTGAATTATATAAATATAAAGTAGTAAAAATTGA
ACCATTAGGAGTAGCACCCACCAAGGCAAAGAGAAGAGTGGTGCAGAGAGAAAAAAGAGCAGTGGGAATA
GGAGCTTTGTTCCTTGGGTTCTTGGGAGCAGCAGGAAGCACTATGGGCGCAGCGTCAATGACGCTGACGG
TACAGGCCAGACAATTATTGTCTGGTATAGTGCAGCAGCAGAACAATTTGCTGAGGGCTATTGAGGCGCA
ACAGCATCTGTTGCAACTCACAGTCTGGGGCATCAAGCAGCTCCAGGCAAGAATCCTGGCTGTGGAAAGA
TACCTAAAGGATCAACAGCTCCTGGGGATTTGGGGTTGCTCTGGAAAACTCATTTGCACCACTGCTGTGC
CTTGGAATGCTAGTTGGAGTAATAAATCTCTGGAACAGATTTGGAATCACACGACCTGGATGGAGTGGGA
CAGAGAAATTAACAATTACACAAGCTTAATACACTCCTTAATTGAAGAATCGCAAAACCAGCAAGAAAAG
AATGAACAAGAATTATTGGAATTAGATAAATGGGCAAGTTTGTGGAATTGGTTTAACATAACAAATTGGC
TGTGGTATATAAAATTATTCATAATGATAGTAGGAGGCTTGGTAGGTTTAAGAATAGTTTTTGCTGTACT
TTCTATAGTGAATAGAGTTAGGCAGGGATATTCACCATTATCGTTTCAGACCCACCTCCCAACCCCGAGG
GGACCCGACAGGCCCGAAGGAATAGAAGAAGAAGGTGGAGAGAGAGACAGAGACAGATCCATTCGATTAG
TGAACGGATCGGCACTGCGTGCGCCAATTCTGCAGACAAATGGCAGTATTCATCCACAATTTTAAAAGAA
AAGGGGGGATTGGGGGGTACAGTGCAGGGGAAAGAATAGTAGACATAATAGCAACAGACATACAAACTAA
AGAATTACAAAAACAAATTACAAAAATTCAAAATTTTCGGGTTTATTACAGGGACAGCAGAGATCCAGTT
TGGTTAATTAAGGTACCGAGGGCCTATTTCCCATGATTCCTTCATATTTGCATATACGATACAAGGCTGT
TAGAGAGATAATTAGAATTAATTTGACTGTAAACACAAAGATATTAGTACAAAATACGTGACGTAGAAAG
TAATAATTTCTTGGGTAGTTTGCAGTTTTAAAATTATGTTTTAAAATGGACTATCATATGCTTACCGTAA
CTTGAAAGTATTTCGATTTCTTGGCTTTATATATCTTGTGGAAAGGACGAAACCTGCATTGTTGTTATAG
TGTGAGTGGTTTTAGAGCTAGAAATAGCAAGTTAAAATAAGGCTAGTCCGTTATCAACTTGAAAAAGTGG
CACCGAGTCGGTGCTTTTTTGTTTTAGAGCTAGAAATAGCAAGTTAAAATAAGGCTAGTCCGTTTTTAGC
GCGTGCGCCAATTCTGCAGACAAATGGCTCTAGAGAGGGCCTATTTCCCATGATTCCTTCATATTTGCAT
ATACGATACAAGGCTGTTAGAGAGATAATTGGAATTAATTTGACTGTAAACACAAAGATATTAGTACAAA
ATACGTGACGTAGAAAGTAATAATTTCTTGGGTAGTTTGCAGTTTTAAAATTATGTTTTAAAATGGACTA
TCATATGCTTACCGTAACTTGAAAGTATTTCGATTTCTTGGCTTTATATATCTTGTGGAAAGGACCGTCT
CTAGAAATCATCCTAGACTTAAGTTTTAGAGCTAGAAATAGCAAGTTAAAATAAGGCTAGTCCGTTATCA
ACTTGAAAAAGTGGCACCGAGTCGGTGCTTTTTTGAATTCGCTAGCTAGGTCTTGAAAGGAGTGGGAATT
GGCTCCGGTGCCCGTCAGTGGGCAGAGCGCACATCGCCCACAGTCCCCGAGAAGTTGGGGGGAGGGGTCG
GCAATTGATCCGGTGCCTAGAGAAGGTGGCGCGGGGTAAACTGGGAAAGTGATGTCGTGTACTGGCTCCG
CCTTTTTCCCGAGGGTGGGGGAGAACCGTATATAAGTGCAGTAGTCGCCGTGAACGTTCTTTTTCGCAAC
GGGTTTGCCGCCAGAACACAGGACCGGTTCTAGAGCCACCATGGGAGTGCAGGTGGAAACCATCTCCCCA
GGTGACGGGCGCACCTTCCCCAAGCGCGGCCAGACCTGTGTGGTGCACTACACCGGGATGCTTGAAGATG
GAAAGAAAGTCGATTCCTCCCGGGACAGAAACAAGCCCTTTAAGTTTATGCTAGGCAAGCAGGAGGTGAT
CCGAGGCTGGGAAGAAGGGGTTGCCCAGATGAGTGTGGGTCAGAGAGCCAAACTGACTATATCTCCAGAT
TATGCCTATGGTGCCACTGGGCACCCAGGCATCATCCCACCACATGCCACTCTCGTCTTCGATGTGGAGC
TTCTAAAACCGGAACCGGCTAGCATGGACAAGAAGTACAGCATCGGCCTGGACATCGGCACCAACTCTGT
GGGCTGGGCCGTGATCACCGACGAGTACAAGGTGCCCAGCAAGAAATTCAAGGTGCTGGGCAACACCGAC
CGGCACAGCATCAAGAAGAACCTGATCGGAGCCCTGCTGTTCGACAGCGGCGAAACAGCCGAGGCCACCC
GGCTGAAGAGAACCGCCAGAAGAAGATACACCAGACGGAAGAACCGGATCTGCTATCTGCAAGAGATCTT
CAGCAACGAGATGGCCAAGGTGGACGACAGCTTCTTCCACAGACTGGAAGAGTCCTTCCTGGTGGAAGAG
GATAAGAAGCACGAGCGGCACCCCATCTTCGGCAACATCGTGGACGAGGTGGCCTACCACGAGAAGTACC
CCACCATCTACCACCTGAGAAAGAAACTGGTGGACAGCACCGACAAGGCCGACCTGCGGCTGATCTATCT
GGCCCTGGCCCACATGATCAAGTTCCGGGGCCACTTCCTGATCGAGGGCGACCTGAACCCCGACAACAGC
GACGTGGACAAGCTGTTCATCCAGCTGGTGCAGACCTACAACCAGCTGTTCGAGGAAAACCCCATCAACG
CCAGCGGCGTGGACGCCAAGGCCATCCTGTCTGCCAGACTGAGCAAGAGCAGACGGCTGGAAAATCTGAT
CGCCCAGCTGCCCGGCGAGAAGAAGAATGGCCTGTTCGGAAACCTGATTGCCCTGAGCCTGGGCCTGACC
CCCAACTTCAAGAGCAACTTCGACCTGGCCGAGGATGCCAAACTGCAGCTGAGCAAGGACACCTACGACG
ACGACCTGGACAACCTGCTGGCCCAGATCGGCGACCAGTACGCCGACCTGTTTCTGGCCGCCAAGAACCT
GTCCGACGCCATCCTGCTGAGCGACATCCTGAGAGTGAACACCGAGATCACCAAGGCCCCCCTGAGCGCC
TCTATGATCAAGAGATACGACGAGCACCACCAGGACCTGACCCTGCTGAAAGCTCTCGTGCGGCAGCAGC
TGCCTGAGAAGTACAAAGAGATTTTCTTCGACCAGAGCAAGAACGGCTACGCCGGCTACATTGACGGCGG
AGCCAGCCAGGAAGAGTTCTACAAGTTCATCAAGCCCATCCTGGAAAAGATGGACGGCACCGAGGAACTG
CTCGTGAAGCTGAACAGAGAGGACCTGCTGCGGAAGCAGCGGACCTTCGACAACGGCAGCATCCCCCACC
AGATCCACCTGGGAGAGCTGCACGCCATTCTGCGGCGGCAGGAAGATTTTTACCCATTCCTGAAGGACAA
CCGGGAAAAGATCGAGAAGATCCTGACCTTCCGCATCCCCTACTACGTGGGCCCTCTGGCCAGGGGAAAC
AGCAGATTCGCCTGGATGACCAGAAAGAGCGAGGAAACCATCACCCCCTGGAACTTCGAGGAAGTGGTGG
ACAAGGGCGCTTCCGCCCAGAGCTTCATCGAGCGGATGACCAACTTCGATAAGAACCTGCCCAACGAGAA
GGTGCTGCCCAAGCACAGCCTGCTGTACGAGTACTTCACCGTGTATAACGAGCTGACCAAAGTGAAATAC
GTGACCGAGGGAATGAGAAAGCCCGCCTTCCTGAGCGGCGAGCAGAAAAAGGCCATCGTGGACCTGCTGT
TCAAGACCAACCGGAAAGTGACCGTGAAGCAGCTGAAAGAGGACTACTTCAAGAAAATCGAGTGCTTCGA
CTCCGTGGAAATCTCCGGCGTGGAAGATCGGTTCAACGCCTCCCTGGGCACATACCACGATCTGCTGAAA
ATTATCAAGGACAAGGACTTCCTGGACAATGAGGAAAACGAGGACATTCTGGAAGATATCGTGCTGACCC
TGACACTGTTTGAGGACAGAGAGATGATCGAGGAACGGCTGAAAACCTATGCCCACCTGTTCGACGACAA
AGTGATGAAGCAGCTGAAGCGGCGGAGATACACCGGCTGGGGCAGGCTGAGCCGGAAGCTGATCAACGGC
ATCCGGGACAAGCAGTCCGGCAAGACAATCCTGGATTTCCTGAAGTCCGACGGCTTCGCCAACAGAAACT
TCATGCAGCTGATCCACGACGACAGCCTGACCTTTAAAGAGGACATCCAGAAAGCCCAGGTGTCCGGCCA
GGGCGATAGCCTGCACGAGCACATTGCCAATCTGGCCGGCAGCCCCGCCATTAAGAAGGGCATCCTGCAG
ACAGTGAAGGTGGTGGACGAGCTCGTGAAAGTGATGGGCCGGCACAAGCCCGAGAACATCGTGATCGAAA
TGGCCAGAGAGAACCAGACCACCCAGAAGGGACAGAAGAACAGCCGCGAGAGAATGAAGCGGATCGAAGA
GGGCATCAAAGAGCTGGGCAGCCAGATCCTGAAAGAACACCCCGTGGAAAACACCCAGCTGCAGAACGAG
AAGCTGTACCTGTACTACCTGCAGAATGGGCGGGATATGTACGTGGACCAGGAACTGGACATCAACCGGC
TGTCCGACTACGATGTGGACCATATCGTGCCTCAGAGCTTTCTGAAGGACGACTCCATCGACAACAAGGT
GCTGACCAGAAGCGACAAGAACCGGGGCAAGAGCGACAACGTGCCCTCCGAAGAGGTCGTGAAGAAGATG
AAGAACTACTGGCGGCAGCTGCTGAACGCCAAGCTGATTACCCAGAGAAAGTTCGACAATCTGACCAAGG
CCGAGAGAGGCGGCCTGAGCGAACTGGATAAGGCCGGCTTCATCAAGAGACAGCTGGTGGAAACCCGGCA
GATCACAAAGCACGTGGCACAGATCCTGGACTCCCGGATGAACACTAAGTACGACGAGAATGACAAGCTG
ATCCGGGAAGTGAAAGTGATCACCCTGAAGTCCAAGCTGGTGTCCGATTTCCGGAAGGATTTCCAGTTTT
ACAAAGTGCGCGAGATCAACAACTACCACCACGCCCACGACGCCTACCTGAACGCCGTCGTGGGAACCGC
CCTGATCAAAAAGTACCCTAAGCTGGAAAGCGAGTTCGTGTACGGCGACTACAAGGTGTACGACGTGCGG
AAGATGATCGCCAAGAGCGAGCAGGAAATCGGCAAGGCTACCGCCAAGTACTTCTTCTACAGCAACATCA
TGAACTTTTTCAAGACCGAGATTACCCTGGCCAACGGCGAGATCCGGAAGCGGCCTCTGATCGAGACAAA
CGGCGAAACCGGGGAGATCGTGTGGGATAAGGGCCGGGATTTTGCCACCGTGCGGAAAGTGCTGAGCATG
CCCCAAGTGAATATCGTGAAAAAGACCGAGGTGCAGACAGGCGGCTTCAGCAAAGAGTCTATCCTGCCCA
AGAGGAACAGCGATAAGCTGATCGCCAGAAAGAAGGACTGGGACCCTAAGAAGTACGGCGGCTTCGACAG
CCCCACCGTGGCCTATTCTGTGCTGGTGGTGGCCAAAGTGGAAAAGGGCAAGTCCAAGAAACTGAAGAGT
GTGAAAGAGCTGCTGGGGATCACCATCATGGAAAGAAGCAGCTTCGAGAAGAATCCCATCGACTTTCTGG
AAGCCAAGGGCTACAAAGAAGTGAAAAAGGACCTGATCATCAAGCTGCCTAAGTACTCCCTGTTCGAGCT
GGAAAACGGCCGGAAGAGAATGCTGGCCTCTGCCGGCGAACTGCAGAAGGGAAACGAACTGGCCCTGCCC
TCCAAATATGTGAACTTCCTGTACCTGGCCAGCCACTATGAGAAGCTGAAGGGCTCCCCCGAGGATAATG
AGCAGAAACAGCTGTTTGTGGAACAGCACAAGCACTACCTGGACGAGATCATCGAGCAGATCAGCGAGTT
CTCCAAGAGAGTGATCCTGGCCGACGCTAATCTGGACAAAGTGCTGTCCGCCTACAACAAGCACCGGGAT
AAGCCCATCAGAGAGCAGGCCGAGAATATCATCCACCTGTTTACCCTGACCAATCTGGGAGCCCCTGCCG
CCTTCAAGTACTTTGACACCACCATCGACCGGAAGAGGTACACCAGCACCAAAGAGGTGCTGGACGCCAC
CCTGATCCACCAGAGCATCACCGGCCTGTACGAGACACGGATCGACCTGTCTCAGCTGGGAGGCGACAAG
CGACCTGCCGCCACAAAGAAGGCTGGACAGGCTAAGAAGAAGAAAGATTACAAAGACGATGACGATAAGG
GATCCGGAGCTACTAACTTCAGCCTGCTGAAGCAGGCTGGGGACGTGGAGGAGAACCCTGGACCTAGGAT
GACCGAGTACAAGCCCACGGTGCGCCTCGCCACCCGCGACGACGTCCCCAGGGCCGTACGCACCCTCGCC
GCCGCGTTCGCCGACTACCCCGCCACGCGCCACACCGTCGATCCGGACCGCCACATCGAGCGGGTCACCG
AGCTGCAAGAACTCTTCCTCACGCGCGTCGGGCTCGACATCGGCAAGGTGTGGGTCGCGGACGACGGCGC
CGCGGTGGCGGTCTGGACCACGCCGGAGAGCGTCGAAGCGGGGGCGGTGTTCGCCGAGATCGGCCCGCGC
ATGGCCGAGTTGAGCGGTTCCCGGCTGGCCGCGCAGCAACAGATGGAAGGCCTCCTGGCGCCGCACCGGC
CCAAGGAGCCCGCGTGGTTCCTGGCCACCGTCGGAGTGAGCCCCGACCACCAGGGCAAGGGTCTGGGCAG
CGCCGTCGTGCTCCCCGGAGTGGAGGCGGCCGAGCGCGCCGGGGTGCCCGCCTTCCTGGAGACCTCCGCG
CCCCGCAACCTCCCCTTCTACGAGCGGCTCGGCTTCACCGTCACCGCCGACGTCGAGGTGCCCGAAGGAC
CGCGCACCTGGTGCATGACCCGCAAGCCCGGTGCCGATCCTAAGTCGACAATCAACCTCTGGATTACAAA
ATTTGTGAAAGATTGACTGGTATTCTTAACTATGTTGCTCCTTTTACGCTATGTGGATACGCTGCTTTAA
TGCCTTTGTATCATGCTATTGCTTCCCGTATGGCTTTCATTTTCTCCTCCTTGTATAAATCCTGGTTGCT
GTCTCTTTATGAGGAGTTGTGGCCCGTTGTCAGGCAACGTGGCGTGGTGTGCACTGTGTTTGCTGACGCA
ACCCCCACTGGTTGGGGCATTGCCACCACCTGTCAGCTCCTTTCCGGGACTTTCGCTTTCCCCCTCCCTA
TTGCCACGGCGGAACTCATCGCCGCCTGCCTTGCCCGCTGCTGGACAGGGGCTCGGCTGTTGGGCACTGA
CAATTCCGTGGTGTTGTCGGGGAAATCATCGTCCTTTCCTTGGCTGCTCGCCTGTGTTGCCACCTGGATT
CTGCGCGGGACGTCCTTCTGCTACGTCCCTTCGGCCCTCAATCCAGCGGACCTTCCTTCCCGCGGCCTGC
TGCCGGCTCTGCGGCCTCTTCCGCGTCTTCGCCTTCGCCCTCAGACGAGTCGGATCTCCCTTTGGGCCGC
CTCCCCGCGTCGACTTTAAGACCAATGACTTACAAGGCAGCTGTAGATCTTAGCCACTTTTTAAAAGAAA
AGGGGGGACTGGAAGGGCTAATTCACTCCCAACGAAGACAAGATCTGCTTTTTGCTTGTACTGGGTCTCT
CTGGTTAGACCAGATCTGAGCCTGGGAGCTCTCTGGCTAACTAGGGAACCCACTGCTTAAGCCTCAATAA
AGCTTGCCTTGAGTGCTTCAAGTAGTGTGTGCCCGTCTGTTGTGTGACTCTGGTAACTAGAGATCCCTCA
GACCCTTTTAGTCAGTGTGGAAAATCTCTAGCAGGGCCCGTTTAAACCCGCTGATCAGCCTCGACTGTGC
CTTCTAGTTGCCAGCCATCTGTTGTTTGCCCCTCCCCCGTGCCTTCCTTGACCCTGGAAGGTGCCACTCC
CACTGTCCTTTCCTAATAAAATGAGGAAATTGCATCGCATTGTCTGAGTAGGTGTCATTCTATTCTGGGG
GGTGGGGTGGGGCAGGACAGCAAGGGGGAGGATTGGGAAGACAATAGCAGGCATGCTGGGGATGCGGTGG
GCTCTATGGCTTCTGAGGCGGAAAGAACCAGCTGGGGCTCTAGGGGGTATCCCC
[124 nt withheld, positions 10065-10188]
C
[91 nt withheld, positions 10190-10280]
A
[49 nt withheld, positions 10282-10330]
CCTTTGACGTTGGAGTCCACGTTCTTT
[37 nt withheld, positions 10358-10394]
ACCCTATCTCGGTCTATTCTTTTGATTTATAAGGGATTTTGCCGATTTCGGCCTATTGGTTAAAAAATGA
GCTGATTTAACAAAAATTTAACGCGAATTAATTCTGTGGAATGTGTGTCAGTTAGGGTGTGGAAAGTCCC
CAGGCTCCCCAGCAGGCAGAAGTATGCAAAGCATGCATCTCAATTAGTCAGCAACCAGGTGTGGAAAGTC
CCCAGGCTCCCCAGCAGGCAGAAGTATGCAAAGCATGCATCTCAATTAGTCAGCAACCATAGTCCCGCCC
CTAACTCCGCCCATCCCGCCCCTAACTCCGCCCAGTTCCGCCCATTCTCCGCCCCATGGCTGACTAATTT
TTTTTATTTATGCAGAGGCCGAGGCCGCCTCTGCCTCTGAGCTATTCCAGAAGTAGTGAGGAGGCTTTTT
TGGAGGCCTAGGCTTTTGCAAAAAGCTCCCGGGAGCTTGTATATCCATTTTCGGATCTGATCAGCACGTG
TTGACAATTAATCATCGGCATAGTATATCGGCATAGTATAATACGACAAGGTGAGGAACTAAACCATGGC
CAAGTTGACCAGTGCCGTTCCGGTGCTCACCGCGCGCGACGTCGCCGGAGCGGTCGAGTTCTGGACCGAC
CGGCTCGGGTTCTCCCGGGACTTCGTGGAGGACGACTTCGCCGGTGTGGTCCGGGACGACGTGACCCTGT
TCATCAGCGCGGTCCAGGACCAGGTGGTGCCGGACAACACCCTGGCCTGGGTGTGGGTGCGCGGCCTGGA
CGAGCTGTACGCCGAGTGGTCGGAGGTCGTGTCCACGAACTTCCGGGACGCCTCCGGGCCGGCCATGACC
GAGATCGGCGAGCAGCCGTGGGGGCGGGAGTTCGCCCTGCGCGACCCGGCCGGCAACTGCGTGCACTTCG
TGGCCGAGGAGCAGGACTGACACGTGCTACGAGATTTCGATTCCACCGCCGCCTTCTATGAAAGGTTGGG
CTTCGGAATCGTTTTCCGGGACGCCGGCTGGATGATCCTCCAGCGCGGGGATCTCATGCTGGAGTTCTTC
GCCCACCCCAACTTGTTTATTGCAGCTTATAATGGTTACAAATAAAGCAATAGCATCACAAATTTCACAA
ATAAAGCATTTTTTTCACTGCATTCTAGTTGTGGTTTGTCCAAACTCATCAATGTATCTTATCATGTCTG
TATACCGTCGACCTCTAGCTAGAGCTTGGCGTAATCATGGTCATAGCTGTTTCCTGTGTGAAATTGTTAT
CCGCTCACAATTCCACACAACATACGAGCCGGAAGCATAAAGTGTAAAGCCTGGGGTGCCTAATGAGTGA
GCTAACTCACATTAATTGCGTTGCGCTCACTGCCCGCTTTCCAGTCGGGAAACCTGTCGTGCCAGCTGCA
TTAATGAATCGGCCAACGCGCGGGGAGAGGCGGTTTGCGTATTGGGCGCTCTTCCGCTTCCTCGCTCACT
GACTCGCTGCGCTCGGTCGTTCGGCTGCGGCGAGCGGTATCAGCTCACTCAAAGGCGGTAATACGGTTAT
CCACAGAATCAGGGGATAACGCAGGAAAGAACATGTGAGCAAAAGGCCAGCAAAAGGCCAGGAACCGTAA
AAAGGCCGCGTTGCTGGCGTTTTTCCATAGGCTCCGCCCCCCTGACGAGCATCACAAAAATCGACGCTCA
AGTCAGAGGTGGCGAAACCCGACAGGACTATAAAGATACCAGGCGTTTCCCCCTGGAAGCTCCCTCGTGC
GCTCTCCTGTTCCGACCCTGCCGCTTACCGGATACCTGTCCGCCTTTCTCCCTTCGGGAAGCGTGGCGCT
TTCTCATAGCTCACGCTGTAGGTATCTCAGTTCGGTGTAGGTCGTTCGCTCCAAGCTGGGCTGTGTGCAC
GAACCCCCCGTTCAGCCCGACCGCTGCGCCTTATCCGGTAACTATCGTCTTGAGTCCAACCCGGTAAGAC
ACGACTTATCGCCACTGGCAGCAGCCACTGGTAACAGGATTAGCAGAGCGAGGTATGTAGGCGGTGCTAC
AGAGTTCTTGAAGTGGTGGCCTAACTACGGCTACACTAGAAGAACAGTATTTGGTATCTGCGCTCTGCTG
AAGCCAGTTACCTTCGGAAAAAGAGTTGGTAGCTCTTGATCCGGCAAACAAACCACCGCTGGTAGCGGTG
GTTTTTTTGTTTGCAAGCAGCAGATTACGCGCAGAAAAAAAGGATCTCAAGAAGATCCTTTGATCTTTTC
TACGGGGTCTGACGCTCAGTGGAACGAAAACTCACGTTAAGGGATTTTGGTCATGAGATTATCAAAAAGG
ATCTTCACCTAGATCCTTTTAAATTAAAAATGAAGTTTTAAATCAATCTAAAGTATATATGAGTAAACTT
GGTCTGACAGTTACCAATGCTTAATCAGTGAGGCACCTATCTCAGCGATCTGTCTATTTCGTTCATCCAT
AGTTGCCTGACTCCCCGTCGTGTAGATAACTACGATACGGGAGGGCTTACCATCTGGCCCCAGTGCTGCA
ATGATACCGCGAGACCCACGCTCACCGGCTCCAGATTTATCAGCAATAAACCAGCCAGCCGGAAGGGCCG
AGCGCAGAAGTGGTCCTGCAACTTTATCCGCCTCCATCCAGTCTATTAATTGTTGCCGGGAAGCTAGAGT
AAGTAGTTCGCCAGTTAATAGTTTGCGCAACGTTGTTGCCATTGCTACAGGCATCGTGGTGTCACGCTCG
TCGTTTGGTATGGCTTCATTCAGCTCCGGTTCCCAACGATCAAGGCGAGTTACATGATCCCCCATGTTGT
GCAAAAAAGCGGTTAGCTCCTTCGGTCCTCCGATCGTTGTCAGAAGTAAGTTGGCCGCAGTGTTATCACT
CATGGTTATGGCAGCACTGCATAATTCTCTTACTGTCATGCCATCCGTAAGATGCTTTTCTGTGACTGGT
GAGTACTCAACCAAGTCATTCTGAGAATAGTGTATGCGGCGACCGAGTTGCTCTTGCCCGGCGTCAATAC
GGGATAATACCGCGCCACATAGCAGAACTTTAAAAGTGCTCATCATTGGAAAACGTTCTTCGGGGCGAAA
ACTCTCAAGGATCTTACCGCTGTTGAGATCCAGTTCGATGTAACCCACTCGTGCACCCAACTGATCTTCA
GCATCTTTTACTTTCACCAGCGTTTCTGGGTGAGCAAAAACAGGAAGGCAAAATGCCGCAAAAAAGGGAA
TAAGGGCGACACGGAAATGTTGAATACTCATACTCTTCCTTTTTCAATATTATTGAAGCATTTATCAGGG
TTATTGTCTCATGAGCGGATACATATTTGAATGTATTTAGAAAAATAAACAAATAGGGGTTCCGCGCACA
TTTCCCCGAAAAGTGCCACCTGAC
